Addgene plasmid #209868: Perox-GA
Depositing lab: Sarah Cohen. Publication: Contact-FP: A Dimerization-Dependent Fluorescent Protein Toolkit for Visualizing Membrane Contact Site Dynamics. Miner GE, Smith SY, Showalter WK, So CM, Ragusa JV, Powers AE, Zanellati MC, Hsu CH, Marchan MF, Cohen S. Contact (Thousand Oaks). 2024 Feb 4;7:25152564241228911. doi: 10.1177/25152564241228911. eCollection 2024 Jan-Dec. PubMed 38327561.
Backbone
  Vector backbone: mEmerald-C1
  Vector type: Mammalian Expression
Growth in bacteria
  Bacterial resistance: Kanamycin, 50 μg/mL
  Growth temperature: 37°C
  Growth strain: DH5alpha
  Copy number: High Copy
Gene/Insert
  Gene/Insert name: ddGFP A
  Species: Synthetic
  Promoter: CMV
  Tag / fusion protein: Targeting domain of PEX3 MLRSVWNFLKRHKKKCIFLGTVLGGVYILGKYG (N terminal on insert)
  Cloning method: Gibson Cloning
Terms and licenses: Academic/Nonprofit Terms; Industry Terms: Not Available to Industry
Depositor comments: mEmerald was replaced with ddGFP A
How to cite: Perox-GA was a gift from Sarah Cohen (Addgene plasmid # 209868 ; http://n2t.net/addgene:209868 ; RRID:Addgene_209868)
