[The description below was written by a language model from this plasmid's Addgene catalogue record and pLannotate feature annotations shown in this document.]
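Description:
Perox-GA is a mammalian expression plasmid built on the mEmerald-C1 backbone, in which the mEmerald coding sequence was replaced by ddGFP A, the "A" copy of a dimerization-dependent green fluorescent protein pair. The plasmid is 4,802 nt. It is propagated in E. coli at high copy from a ColE1/pUC-type origin and selected with kanamycin. The NeoR/KanR (aph(3')-II) cassette is driven by tandem bacterial (AmpR) and SV40 early promoters and terminated by an HSV TK polyadenylation signal, so the same marker can also confer G418 resistance in mammalian cells. An f1 origin is also present, as in other C1-type vectors.

The payload is a single open reading frame under the human CMV immediate early enhancer and promoter, followed by a residual multiple cloning site and the SV40 poly(A) signal. It begins with a short N-terminal fragment of human PEX3, a peroxisomal membrane protein, which serves as a targeting domain to anchor the fusion at the peroxisome membrane. This is joined directly to the ddGFP A sequence. The automated annotation labels that segment as dTomato, which most likely reflects sequence similarity, since dimerization-dependent fluorescent proteins were engineered from the dimeric DsRed family. The catalogue identifies the insert as synthetic ddGFP A.

ddGFP A is only weakly fluorescent alone and brightens when it binds its non-fluorescent "B" partner. As part of the Contact-FP toolkit, Perox-GA is meant to be co-expressed with a B copy targeted to another organelle, so that fluorescence reports close apposition of the two membranes. This allows peroxisome membrane contact sites and their dynamics to be visualized in cells.
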