Features (pLannotate 1.2.2; 16 found; start..end, strand, type, name):
     16..319     +  enhancer       CMV enhancer: human cytomegalovirus immediate early enhancer
    320..523     +  promoter       CMV promoter: human cytomegalovirus (CMV) immediate early promoter
    563..661     +  CDS            PEX3 (fragment): PEX3_HUMAN - Experimental evidence at protein level: Swiss-Prot protein existence level 1. Involved in peroxisome biosynthesis and integrity. Assembles membrane vesicles before the matrix proteins are translocated. As a docking factor for PEX19, is necessary for the import of peroxisomal membrane proteins in the peroxisomes. From Homo sapiens (Human).
    662..1333    +  CDS            dTomato: dimeric variant of DsRed fluorescent protein (Shaner et al., 2004) mammalian codon-optimized
   1390..1421    +  misc_feature   MCS (fragment): multiple cloning site
   1438..1522    +  CDS            large T antigen (fragment): large T antigen from SV40 (simian virus 40)
   1545..1666    +  polyA_signal   SV40 poly(A) signal: SV40 polyadenylation signal
   1700..2128    -  rep_origin     f1 ori (sequence partly withheld): f1 bacteriophage origin of replication; arrow indicates direction of (+) strand synthesis
   2155..2259    +  promoter       AmpR promoter: bla
   2261..2618    +  promoter       SV40 promoter: SV40 enhancer and early promoter
   2653..3447    +  CDS            NeoR/KanR: aminoglycoside phosphotransferase from Tn5; aph(3')-II (or nptII); confers resistance to neomycin, kanamycin, and G418 (Geneticin®)
   3468..3620    +  CDS            ble (fragment): BLE_KLEPN - Experimental evidence at protein level: Swiss-Prot protein existence level 1. Binding protein with a strong affinity to the bleomycin family of antibiotics. Binds to CL990; an antimitotic-antibiotic compound. From Klebsiella pneumoniae.
   3679..3726    +  polyA_signal   HSV TK poly(A) signal: herpes simplex virus thymidine kinase polyadenylation signal (Cole and Stacy, 1985)
   3817..3833    -  polyA_signal   bGH poly(A) signal (fragment): bovine growth hormone polyadenylation signal
   4055..4643    +  rep_origin     ori: high-copy-number ColE1/pMB1/pBR322/pUC origin of replication
   4758..4802    +  enhancer       CMV enhancer (fragment): human cytomegalovirus immediate early enhancer
>Addgene plasmid #209868 | Perox-GA | addgene full sequence | sequence record 415634 | Addgene NGS Result
ATATATGGAGTTCCGCGTTACATAACTTACGGTAAATGGCCCGCCTGGCTGACCGCCCAACGACCCCCGC
CCATTGACGTCAATAATGACGTATGTTCCCATAGTAACGCCAATAGGGACTTTCCATTGACGTCAATGGG
TGGAGTATTTACGGTAAACTGCCCACTTGGCAGTACATCAAGTGTATCATATGCCAAGTACGCCCCCTAT
TGACGTCAATGACGGTAAATGGCCCGCCTGGCATTATGCCCAGTACATGACCTTATGGGACTTTCCTACT
TGGCAGTACATCTACGTATTAGTCATCGCTATTACCATGGTGATGCGGTTTTGGCAGTACATCAATGGGC
GTGGATAGCGGTTTGACTCACGGGGATTTCCAAGTCTCCACCCCATTGACGTCAATGGGAGTTTGTTTTG
GCACCAAAATCAACGGGACTTTCCAAAATGTCGTAACAACTCCGCCCCATTGACGCAAATGGGCGGTAGG
CGTGTACGGTGGGAGGTCTATATAAGCAGAGCTGGTTTAGTGAACCGTCAGATCCGCTAGCGTGCCGCCA
CCATGCTGAGGTCTGTATGGAATTTTCTGAAACGCCACAAAAAGAAATGCATCTTCCTGGGCACGGTCCT
TGGAGGAGTATATATTCTGGGGAAATATGGAATGGTGAGCAAGAGCGAGGAGGTCATCAAAGAGTTCATG
CGCTTCAAGGTGCGCTTGGAGGGCTCCATGAACGGCCACGAGTTCGAGATCGAGGGCGAGGGCGAGGGCC
GCCCTTACGAGGGCACCCAGACCGCCAAGCTGAAGGTGACCAAGGGCGGCCCCCTGCCCTTCGCCTGGGA
CATCCTGTCCCCCCTGATCATGTACGGCTCCAAGATGTACGTGAAGCACCCCGCCGACGTCCCCGATTAC
ATGAAGCTGTCCTTCCCCGAGGGCTTCAAGTGGGAGCGCGTGATGCACTTCGAGGACGGCGGTCTGGTGA
CCGCGACACAGGACTCCTCCCTGCAGGACGGCACGCTGATCTACAAGGTGAAGATGCGCGGCACCAACTT
CCCCCCCGACGGCCCCGTAATGCAGAAGAAGACCTTGGGCTGGGATTATGCCACCGAGCGCCTGTACCCC
GAAGAAGGCGTGCTGAAGGGCGAGCTCCTGGGGCGCCTGAAGCTGAAGGACGGCGGCCTCAACCTGGTGG
AGTCCAAGACCATCTACATGGCCAAGAAGCCCGTGCAACTGCCCGGCTACTACTTCGTGGACACCAAGCT
GGACATCACCTCCCACAACGAGGACTACACCATCGTGGAACAGTACGAGCGCTCCGAGGGCCGCCACCAC
CTGGGGCATGGCACCGGCAGCACCTAATAGAAGCTTGGTAAACCGCTGATCAGCCTCGACTGCAGTCGAC
GGTACCGCGGGCCCGGGATCCACCGGATCTAGATAACTGATCATAATCAGCCATACCACATTTGTAGAGG
TTTTACTTGCTTTAAAAAACCTCCCACACCTCCCCCTGAACCTGAAACATAAAATGAATGCAATTGTTGT
TGTTAACTTGTTTATTGCAGCTTATAATGGTTACAAATAAAGCAATAGCATCACAAATTTCACAAATAAA
GCATTTTTTTCACTGCATTCTAGTTGTGGTTTGTCCAAACTCATCAATGTATCTTAACGCGTAAATTGTA
AGCGTTAATATTTTGTTAAAATTCGCGTTAAATTTTTGTTAAATCAGCTCATTTTTTAACCAATAGGCCG
AAATCGGCAAAATCCCTTATAAATCAAAAGAATAGACCGAGATAGGGTTGAGTGTTGTTCCAGTTTGGAA
CAAGAGTCCACTATTAAAGAACGTGGACTCCAACGTCAAAGG
[49 nt withheld, positions 1863-1911]
T
[91 nt withheld, positions 1913-2003]
G
[124 nt withheld, positions 2005-2128]
CAGGTGGCACTTTTCGGGGAAATGTGCGCGGAACCCCTATTTGTTTATTTTTCTAAATACATTCAAATAT
GTATCCGCTCATGAGACAATAACCCTGATAAATGCTTCAATAATATTGAAAAAGGAAGAGTCCTGAGGCG
GAAAGAACCAGCTGTGGAATGTGTGTCAGTTAGGGTGTGGAAAGTCCCCAGGCTCCCCAGCAGGCAGAAG
TATGCAAAGCATGCATCTCAATTAGTCAGCAACCAGGTGTGGAAAGTCCCCAGGCTCCCCAGCAGGCAGA
AGTATGCAAAGCATGCATCTCAATTAGTCAGCAACCATAGTCCCGCCCCTAACTCCGCCCATCCCGCCCC
TAACTCCGCCCAGTTCCGCCCATTCTCCGCCCCATGGCTGACTAATTTTTTTTATTTATGCAGAGGCCGA
GGCCGCCTCGGCCTCTGAGCTATTCCAGAAGTAGTGAGGAGGCTTTTTTGGAGGCCTAGGCTTTTGCAAA
GATCGATCAAGAGACAGGATGAGGATCGTTTCGCATGATTGAACAAGATGGATTGCACGCAGGTTCTCCG
GCCGCTTGGGTGGAGAGGCTATTCGGCTATGACTGGGCACAACAGACAATCGGCTGCTCTGATGCCGCCG
TGTTCCGGCTGTCAGCGCAGGGGCGCCCGGTTCTTTTTGTCAAGACCGACCTGTCCGGTGCCCTGAATGA
ACTGCAAGACGAGGCAGCGCGGCTATCGTGGCTGGCCACGACGGGCGTTCCTTGCGCAGCTGTGCTCGAC
GTTGTCACTGAAGCGGGAAGGGACTGGCTGCTATTGGGCGAAGTGCCGGGGCAGGATCTCCTGTCATCTC
ACCTTGCTCCTGCCGAGAAAGTATCCATCATGGCTGATGCAATGCGGCGGCTGCATACGCTTGATCCGGC
TACCTGCCCATTCGACCACCAAGCGAAACATCGCATCGAGCGAGCACGTACTCGGATGGAAGCCGGTCTT
GTCGATCAGGATGATCTGGACGAAGAGCATCAGGGGCTCGCGCCAGCCGAACTGTTCGCCAGGCTCAAGG
CGAGCATGCCCGACGGCGAGGATCTCGTCGTGACCCATGGCGATGCCTGCTTGCCGAATATCATGGTGGA
AAATGGCCGCTTTTCTGGATTCATCGACTGTGGCCGGCTGGGTGTGGCGGACCGCTATCAGGACATAGCG
TTGGCTACCCGTGATATTGCTGAAGAGCTTGGCGGCGAATGGGCTGACCGCTTCCTCGTGCTTTACGGTA
TCGCCGCTCCCGATTCGCAGCGCATCGCCTTCTATCGCCTTCTTGACGAGTTCTTCTGAGCGGGACTCTG
GGGTTCGAAATGACCGACCAAGCGACGCCCAACCTGCCATCACGAGATTTCGATTCCACCGCCGCCTTCT
ATGAAAGGTTGGGCTTCGGAATCGTTTTCCGGGACGCCGGCTGGATGATCCTCCAGCGCGGGGATCTCAT
GCTGGAGTTCTTCGCCCACCCTAGGGGGAGGCTAACTGAAACACGGAAGGAGACAATACCGGAAGGAACC
CGCGCTATGACGGCAATAAAAAGACAGAATAAAACGCACGGTGTTGGGTCGTTTGTTCATAAACGCGGGG
TTCGGTCCCAGGGCTGGCACTCTGTCGATACCCCACCGAGACCCCATTGGGGCCAATACGCCCGCGTTTC
TTCCTTTTCCCCACCCCACCCCCCAAGTTCGGGTGAAGGCCCAGGGCTCGCAGCCAACGTCGGGGCGGCA
GGCCCTGCCATAGCCTCAGGTTACTCATATATACTTTAGATTGATTTAAAACTTCATTTTTAATTTAAAA
GGATCTAGGTGAAGATCCTTTTTGATAATCTCATGACCAAAATCCCTTAACGTGAGTTTTCGTTCCACTG
AGCGTCAGACCCCGTAGAAAAGATCAAAGGATCTTCTTGAGATCCTTTTTTTCTGCGCGTAATCTGCTGC
TTGCAAACAAAAAAACCACCGCTACCAGCGGTGGTTTGTTTGCCGGATCAAGAGCTACCAACTCTTTTTC
CGAAGGTAACTGGCTTCAGCAGAGCGCAGATACCAAATACTGTTCTTCTAGTGTAGCCGTAGTTAGGCCA
CCACTTCAAGAACTCTGTAGCACCGCCTACATACCTCGCTCTGCTAATCCTGTTACCAGTGGCTGCTGCC
AGTGGCGATAAGTCGTGTCTTACCGGGTTGGACTCAAGACGATAGTTACCGGATAAGGCGCAGCGGTCGG
GCTGAACGGGGGGTTCGTGCACACAGCCCAGCTTGGAGCGAACGACCTACACCGAACTGAGATACCTACA
GCGTGAGCTATGAGAAAGCGCCACGCTTCCCGAAGGGAGAAAGGCGGACAGGTATCCGGTAAGCGGCAGG
GTCGGAACAGGAGAGCGCACGAGGGAGCTTCCAGGGGGAAACGCCTGGTATCTTTATAGTCCTGTCGGGT
TTCGCCACCTCTGACTTGAGCGTCGATTTTTGTGATGCTCGTCAGGGGGGCGGAGCCTATGGAAAAACGC
CAGCAACGCGGCCTTTTTACGGTTCCTGGCCTTTTGCTGGCCTTTTGCTCACATGTTCTTTCCTGCGTTA
TCCCCTGATTCTGTGGATAACCGTATTACCGCCATGCATTAGTTATTAATAGTAATCAATTACGGGGTCA
TTAGTTCATAGCCC
