>Addgene plasmid #209868 | Perox-GA | depositor partial sequence | sequence record 409273 | ddGFP A gene
ATGGTGAGCAAGAGCGAGGAGGTCATCAAAGAGTTCATGCGCTTCAAGGTGCGCTTGGAGGGCTCCATGA
ACGGCCACGAGTTCGAGATCGAGGGCGAGGGCGAGGGCCGCCCTTACGAGGGCACCCAGACCGCCAAGCT
GAAGGTGACCAAGGGCGGCCCCCTGCCCTTCGCCTGGGACATCCTGTCCCCCCTGATCATGTACGGCTCC
AAGATGTACGTGAAGCACCCCGCCGACGTCCCCGATTACATGAAGCTGTCCTTCCCCGAGGGCTTCAAGT
GGGAGCGCGTGATGCACTTCGAGGACGGCGGTCTGGTGACCGCGACACAGGACTCCTCCCTGCAGGACGG
CACGCTGATCTACAAGGTGAAGATGCGCGGCACCAACTTCCCCCCCGACGGCCCCGTAATGCAGAAGAAG
ACCTTGGGCTGGGATTATGCCACCGAGCGCCTGTACCCCGAAGAAGGCGTGCTGAAGGGCGAGCTCCTGG
GGCGCCTGAAGCTGAAGGACGGCGGCCTCAACCTGGTGGAGTCCAAGACCATCTACATGGCCAAGAAGCC
CGTGCAACTGCCCGGCTACTACTTCGTGGACACCAAGCTGGACATCACCTCCCACAACGAGGACTACACC
ATCGTGGAACAGTACGAGCGCTCCGAGGGCCGCCACCACCTGGGGCATGGCACCGGCAGCACC
