>Addgene plasmid #209868 | Perox-GA | depositor partial sequence | sequence record 409274 | PEX3 targeting domain
ATGCTGAGGTCTGTATGGAATTTTCTGAAACGCCACAAAAAGAAATGCATCTTCCTGGGCACGGTCCTTG
GAGGAGTATATATTCTGGGGAAATATGGA
